Addgene plasmid #145507: pGBW-m4046163
Purpose: Yeast Expression plasmid for SARS-CoV-2 leader protein
Depositing lab: Ginkgo Bioworks & Benjie Chen. Depositing organization: Ginkgo Bioworks.
Backbone
  Vector backbone: AmpR; 2u URA3
  Backbone size w/o insert (bp): 4078
  Vector type: Yeast Expression
  Selectable markers: URA3
Growth in bacteria
  Bacterial resistance: Ampicillin, 100 μg/mL
  Growth temperature: 37°C
  Growth strain: DH5alpha
  Copy number: High Copy
Gene/Insert
  Gene/Insert name: SARS-CoV-2 leader protein
  Species: S. cerevisiae (budding yeast); Severe acute respiratory syndrome coronavirus 2
  Insert size (bp): 533
  Mutation: wt
  Entrez Gene: ORF1ab (a.k.a. GU280_gp01)
  Promoter: pGAL1
  Tag / fusion protein: Cleavable thrombin;MBP (C terminal on backbone)
  Cloning method: Unknown
Resource information
  A portion of this plasmid was derived from a plasmid made by: GinkgoBioworks
Depositor comments: NCBI Reference Sequence: YP_009725297.1Created by gene synthesis with Not1 site.
How to cite: pGBW-m4046163 was a gift from Ginkgo Bioworks & Benjie Chen (Addgene plasmid # 145507 ; http://n2t.net/addgene:145507 ; RRID:Addgene_145507)
