[The description below was written by a language model from this plasmid's Addgene catalogue record and pLannotate feature annotations shown in this document.]
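Description:
pGBW-m4046163 is an E. coli–S. cerevisiae shuttle plasmid built for galactose-inducible expression of the SARS-CoV-2 leader protein (nsp1, the N-terminal product of the ORF1ab/ORF1a polyprotein) in budding yeast. In bacteria it is maintained by a high-copy ColE1/pUC-type origin and selected with ampicillin through a β-lactamase gene that the annotation places downstream of a cat promoter. A short rop-like segment is also annotated adjacent to AmpR, although the catalogue lists the plasmid as high copy. Phage T3 and T7 early terminators and a tonB terminator flank the bacterial modules, presumably insulating them from read-through transcription. In yeast, the 2μ origin supports multicopy episomal replication, and URA3 provides selection by uracil prototrophy in ura3 hosts, with the option of 5-FOA counterselection.

The expression cassette consists of the GAL1 promoter, which is regulated by Gal4 and induced by galactose, driving a wild-type leader protein coding sequence of roughly 530 bp that was made by gene synthesis. The listing of S. cerevisiae alongside the virus under species may reflect codon adaptation, but the record does not say so. The automated annotation matches this ORF to the replicase polyprotein 1a entry, and the nsp10 function text attached to that hit is generic to the polyprotein record rather than a description of this insert. The viral ORF is fused at its C terminus to E. coli maltose-binding protein (malE) through a thrombin-cleavable linker, and transcription ends at the CYC1 terminator. The MBP fusion can aid solubility and allows amylose affinity purification, with thrombin cleavage to release the viral protein. The plasmid is suited to inducible production of the leader protein in yeast.
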