Features (pLannotate 1.2.2; 14 found; start..end, strand, type, name):
     25..466     +  promoter       GAL1 promoter: S. cerevisiae GAL1; inducible promoter, regulated by Gal4
    478..1014    +  CDS            R1A_SARS2 (fragment) (sequence partly withheld): Experimental evidence at protein level: Swiss-Prot protein existence level 1. [Non-structural protein 10]: Plays a pivotal role in viral transcription by stimulating both nsp14 3'-5' exoribonuclease and nsp16 2'-O-methyltransferase activities. Therefore plays an essential role in viral mRNAs cap methylation. From Severe acute respiratory syndrome coronavirus 2 (2019-nCoV) (SARS-CoV-2).
   1030..2130    +  CDS            malE (fragment): MALE_ECO57 - Experimental evidence at protein level: Swiss-Prot protein existence level 1. Part of the ABC transporter complex MalEFGK involved in maltose/maltodextrin import. Binds maltose and higher maltodextrins. From Escherichia coli O157:H7.
   2159..2331    +  terminator     CYC1 terminator (fragment): S. cerevisiae CYC1; transcription terminator for CYC1
   2367..2543    +  promoter       URA3 promoter (fragment): S. cerevisiae URA3
   2544..3347    +  CDS            URA3: orotidine-5'-phosphate decarboxylase, required for uracil biosynthesis; S. cerevisiae URA3; yeast auxotrophic marker, counterselectable with 5-fluoroorotic acid (5-FOA)
   3430..4412    -  rep_origin     2μ ori: yeast 2μ plasmid origin of replication
   4490..4519    +  terminator     T3Te terminator: phage T3 early transcription terminator
   4541..5128    +  rep_origin     ori: high-copy-number ColE1/pMB1/pBR322/pUC origin of replication
   5140..5167    -  terminator     T7Te terminator: phage T7 early transcription terminator
   5191..5382    -  CDS            rop: Rop protein, which maintains plasmids at low copy number; rop
   5383..6243    -  CDS            AmpR: β-lactamase; bla; confers resistance to ampicillin, carbenicillin, and related antibiotics
   6244..6346    -  promoter       cat promoter: promoter of the E. coli cat gene encoding chloramphenicol acetyltransferase
   6347..6378    -  terminator     tonB terminator: bidirectional E. coli tonB-P14 transcription terminator
>Addgene plasmid #145507 | pGBW-m4046163 | depositor full sequence | sequence record 287684 | Full Sequence
GCGGCCGCTTGCTATATTGAAGTACGGATTAGAAGCCGCCGAGCGGGCGACAGCCCTCCGACGGAAGACT
CTCCTCCGTGCGTCCTCGTCTTCACCGGTCGCGTTCCTGAAACGCAGATGTGCCTCGCGCCGCACTGCTC
CGAACAATAAAGATTCTACAATACTAGCTTTTATGGTTATGAAGAGGAAAAATTGGCAGTAACCTGGCCC
CACAAACCTTCAAATTAACGAATCAAATTAACAACCATAGGATGATAATGCGATTAGTTTTTTAGCCTTA
TTTCTGGGGTAATTAATCAGCGAAGCGATGATTTTTGATCTATTAACAGATATATAAATGGAAAAGCTGC
ATAACCACTTTAACTAATACTTTCAACATTTTCAGTTTGTATTACTTCTTATTCAAATGTCATAAAAGTA
TCAACAAAAAATTGTTAATATACCTCTATACTTTAACGTCAAGGAGAAAAAACTATAATGGAGAGCCTTG
TCCCTGGTTTCAAC
[348 nt withheld, positions 505-852]
AACGGTAATAAAGGAGCTGGTGGCCATAGTTACGGCGCCGATCTAAAGTCATTTGACTTAGGCGACGAGC
TTGGCACTGATCCTTATGAAGATTTTCAAGAAAACTGGAACACTAAACATAGCAGTGGTGTTACCCGTGA
ACTCATGCGTGAGCTTAACGGACTCGTGCCGAGAGGTTCTAAAATCGAGGAAGGTAAGCTAGTCATTTGG
ATAAATGGAGATAAGGGTTACAACGGTTTGGCAGAAGTAGGCAAGAAATTTGAAAAGGACACAGGTATCA
AGGTGACGGTTGAACATCCAGACAAGTTAGAAGAAAAATTCCCTCAAGTTGCTGCTACTGGTGATGGTCC
CGACATTATTTTCTGGGCCCACGATCGTTTTGGTGGATATGCTCAGTCAGGTTTGCTGGCTGAGATCACC
CCAGACAAGGCCTTCCAAGATAAATTGTACCCATTCACTTGGGATGCTGTCAGATACAACGGTAAGCTTA
TAGCATATCCAATTGCTGTTGAAGCCTTATCGTTGATCTACAATAAGGACTTGTTACCTAACCCACCAAA
GACATGGGAAGAAATTCCAGCTTTGGATAAAGAGCTAAAGGCCAAGGGAAAAAGCGCTTTGATGTTTAAC
TTACAAGAACCTTATTTCACCTGGCCATTAATCGCTGCTGACGGTGGTTACGCATTTAAATACGAAAACG
GTAAGTATGACATTAAGGATGTCGGCGTTGATAATGCTGGTGCAAAGGCTGGTTTGACCTTCTTGGTTGA
TTTAATAAAGAATAAACACATGAACGCTGACACTGACTACTCTATCGCCGAAGCCGCTTTCAACAAGGGT
GAAACTGCTATGACCATAAATGGTCCATGGGCCTGGAGTAACATTGATACTTCTAAAGTAAACTATGGTG
TCACTGTTTTGCCTACATTCAAAGGCCAACCATCCAAGCCCTTTGTCGGTGTTCTATCCGCTGGCATCAA
TGCTGCTTCTCCAAACAAGGAGCTAGCTAAAGAATTTTTGGAAAATTACTTGTTAACTGACGAAGGTTTG
GAGGCCGTTAACAAGGACAAGCCATTGGGTGCTGTCGCTTTGAAATCTTACGAAGAAGAATTGGCTAAGG
ATCCCAGAATTGCCGCTACCATGGAGAACGCCCAAAAGGGTGAAATTATGCCAAACATCCCACAAATGTC
AGCCTTCTGGTACGCAGTTAGGACTGCCGTGATTAATGCTGCTTCCGGTAGACAAACCGTCGACGAAGCA
TTAAAAGATGCTCAAACGTAAACAGGCCCCTTTTCCTTTGTCGATATCATGTAATTAGTTATGTCACGCT
TACATTCACGCCCTCCTCCCACATCCGCTCTAACCGAAAAGGAAGGAGTTAGACAACCTGAAGTCTAGGT
CCCTATTTATTTTTTTTAATAGTTATGTTAGTATTAAGAACGTTATTTATATTTCAAATTTTTCTTTTTT
TTCTGTACAAAGCGGCCGCCGAACCACTAGTGCACTGCAGTACACGGTTTCCTTGAAATTTTTTTGATTC
GGTAATCTCCGAACAGAAGGAAGAACGAAGGAAGGAGCACAGACTTAGATTGGTATATATACGCATATGT
AGTGTTGAAGAAACATGAAATTGCCCAGTATTCTTAACCCAACTGCACAGAACAAAAACGTGCAGGAAAC
GAAGATAAATCATGTCGAAAGCTACATATAAGGAACGTGCTGCTACTCATCCTAGTCCTGTTGCTGCCAA
GCTATTTAATATCATGCACGAAAAGCAAACAAACTTGTGTGCTTCATTGGATGTTCGTACCACCAAGGAA
TTACTGGAGTTAGTTGAAGCATTAGGTCCCAAAATTTGTTTACTAAAAACACATGTGGATATCTTGACTG
ATTTTTCCATGGAGGGCACAGTTAAGCCGCTAAAGGCATTATCCGCCAAGTACAATTTTTTACTCTTCGA
GGACAGAAAATTTGCTGACATTGGTAATACAGTCAAATTGCAGTACTCTGCGGGTGTATACAGAATAGCA
GAATGGGCAGACATTACGAATGCACACGGTGTGGTGGGCCCAGGTATTGTTAGCGGTTTGAAGCAGGCGG
CAGAAGAAGTAACAAAGGAACCTAGAGGCCTTTTGATGTTAGCAGAATTGTCATGCAAGGGCTCCCTATC
TACTGGAGAATATACTAAGGGTACTGTTGACATTGCGAAGAGCGACAAAGATTTTGTTATCGGCTTTATT
GCTCAAAGAGACATGGGTGGAAGAGATGAAGGTTACGATTGGTTGATTATGACACCCGGTGTGGGTTTAG
ATGACAAGGGAGATGCATTGGGTCAACAGTATAGAACCGTGGATGATGTGGTTTCTACAGGATCTGACAT
TATTATTGTTGGAAGAGGACTATTTGCAAAGGGAAGGGATGCTAAGGTAGAGGGTGAACGTTACAGAAAA
GCAGGCTGGGAAGCATATTTGAGAAGATGCGGCCAGCAAAACTAAAAAACTGTATTATAAGTAAATGCAT
GTATACTAAACTCACAAATTAGAGCTTCAATTTAATTATATCAGTTATTACCCGAGTAACGAAGCATCTG
TGCTTCATTTTGTAGAACAAAAATGCAACGCGAGAGCGCTAATTTTTCAAACAAAGAATCTGAGCTGCAT
TTTTACAGAACAGAAATGCAACGCGAAAGCGCTATTTTACCAACGAAGAATCTGTGCTTCATTTTTGTAA
AACAAAAATGCAACGCGAGAGCGCTAATTTTTCAAACAAAGAATCTGAGCTGCATTTTTACAGAACAGAA
ATGCAACGCGAGAGCGCTATTTTACCAACAAAGAATCTATACTTCTTTTTTGTTCTACAAAAATGCATCC
CGAGAGCGCTATTTTTCTAACAAAGCATCTTAGATTACTTTTTTTCTCCTTTGTGCGCTCTATAATGCAG
TCTCTTGATAACTTTTTGCACTGTAGGTCCGTTAAGGTTAGAAGAAGGCTACTTTGGTGTCTATTTTCTC
TTCCATAAAAAAAGCCTGACTCCACTTCCCGCGTTTACTGATTACTAGCGAAGCTGCGGGTGCATTTTTT
CAAGATAAAGGCATCCCCGATTATATTCTATACCGATGTGGATTGCGCATACTTTGTGAACAGAAAGTGA
TAGCGTTGATGATTCTTCATTGGTCAGAAAATTATGAACGGTTTCTTCTATTTTGTCTCTATATACTACG
TATAGGAAATGTTTACATTTTCGTATTGTTTTCGATTCACTCTATGAATAGTTCTTACTACAATTTTTTT
GTCTAAAGAGTAATACTAGAGATAAACATAAAAAATGTAGAGGTCGAGTTTAGATGCAAGTTCAAGGAGC
GAAAGGTGGATGGGTAGGTTATATAGGGATATAGCACAGAGATATATAGCAAAGAGATACTTTTGAGCAA
TGTTTGTGGAAGCGGTATTCGCAATATTTTAGTAGCTCGTTACAGTCCGGTGCGTTTTTGGTTTTTTGAA
AGTGCGTCATCAGAGCGCTTTTGGTTTTCAAAAGCGCTCTGAAGTTCCTATACTTTCTAGCTAGAGAATA
GGAACTTCCCGAGCGGCCGCGTGTTACAAGCTTGACTCCAGCGTAACTGGACTGCAATCAACTCACTGGC
TCACCTTCACGGGTGGGCCTTTCTTCGGTAGAAAATCAAAGGATCTTCTTGAGATCCTTTTTTTCTGCGC
GTAATCTGCTGCTTGCAAACAAAAAAACCACCGCTACCAGCGGTGGTTTGTTTGCCGGATCAAGAGCTAC
CAACTCTTTTTCCGAGGTAACTGGCTTCAGCAGAGCGCAGATACCAAATACTGTTCTTCTAGTGTAGCCG
TAGTTAGGCCACCACTTCAAGAACTCTGTAGCACCGCCTACATACCTCGCTCTGCTAATCCTGTTACCAG
TGGCTGCTGCCAGTGGCGATAAGTCGTGTCTTACCGGGTTGGACTCAAGACGATAGTTACCGGATAAGGC
GCAGCGGTCGGGCTGAACGGGGGGTTCGTGCACACAGCCCAGCTTGGAGCGAACGACCTACACCGAACTG
AGATACCTACAGCGTGAGCTATGAGAAAGCGCCACGCTTCCCGAAGGGAGAAAGGCGGACAGGTATCCGG
TAAGCGGCAGGGTCGGAACAGGAGAGCGCACGAGGGAGCTTCCAGGGGTAAACGCCTGGTATCTTTATAG
TCCTGTCGGGTTTCGCCACCTCTGACTTGAGCATCGATTTTTGTGATGCTCGTCAGGGGGGCGGAGCCTA
TGGAAAAACGCCAGCAACGCAGAAAGGCCCACCCGAAGGTGAGCCAGGTGATTACATTTGGGCCCTCATC
AGAGGTTTTCACCGTCATCACCGAAACGCGCGAGGCAGCTGCGGTAAAGCTCATCAGCGTGGTCGTGAAG
CGATTCACAGATGTCTGCCTGTTCATCCGCGTCCAGCTCGTTGAGTTTCTCCAGAAGCGTTAATGTCTGG
CTTCTGATAAAGCGGGCCATGTTAAGGGCGGTTTTTTCCTGTTTGGTCACTTACCAATGCTTAATCAGTG
AGGCACCTATCTCAGCGATCTGTCTATTTCGTTCATCCATAGTTGCCTGACTCCCCGTCGTGTAGATAAC
TACGATGCGGGAGGGCTTACCATCTGGCCCCAGTGCTGCAATGATACCGCGAGACCCACGCTCACCGGCT
CCAGATTTATCAGCAATAAACCAGCCAGCCGGGAGGGCCGAGCGCAGAAGTGATCCTGCAACTTTATCCG
CCTCCATCCAGTCTATTAATTGTTGCCGGGAAGCTAGAGTAAGTAGTTCGCCAGTTAATAGTTTGCGCAA
CGTTGTTGCCATTGCTACAGGCATCGTGGTGTCACGCTCGTCGTTTGGTATGGCTTCATTCAGCTCCGGT
TCCCAACGATCAAGGCGAGTTACATGATCCCCCATGTTGTGCAAAAAAGCGGTTAGCTCCTTCGGTCCTC
CGATCGTTGCCAGAAGTAAGTTGGCCGCAGTGTTATCACTCATGGTTATGGCAGCACTGCATAATTCTCT
TACTGTCATGCCATCCGTGAGATGCTTTTCTGTGACTGGTGAGTACTCAACCAAGTCATTCTGAGAATAG
TGTATGCGGCGACCGAGTTGCTCTTGCCCGGCGTCAATACGGGATAATACCGCGCCACATAGCAGAACTT
TAAAAGTGCTCATCATTGGAAAACGTTCTTCGGGGCGTAAACTCTCAAGGATCTTACCGCTGTTGAGATC
CAGTTCGATGTAACCCACTCGTGCACCCAACTGATCTTCAGCATCTTTTACTTTCACCAGCGTTTCTGGG
TGAGCAAAAACAGGAAGGCAAAATGCCGCAAAAAAGGGAATAAGGGCGACACGGAAATGTTGAATACTCA
TTTTAGCTTCCTTAGCTCCTGAAAATCTCGATAACTCAAAAAATACGCCCGGTAGTGATCTTATTTCATT
ATGGTGAAAGTTGGAACCTCTTACGTGCCGATCAAGTCAAAAGCCTCCGGTCGGAGGCTTTTGACTTTCT
GCTATGGAGGTCAGGTATGATTTAAATGGTCAGTTAGA
